Addgene plasmid #70431: R777-E147 Hs.PAK1
Purpose: Gateway ORF clone of human PAK1 [NM_002576.4] with stop codon (for native or N-terminal fusions)
Depositing lab: Dominic Esposito. Depositing organization: National Cancer Institute (NCI).
Backbone
  Vector backbone: pDonor-255
  Backbone size w/o insert (bp): 2693
  Vector type: Gateway Entry Clone
Growth in bacteria
  Bacterial resistance: Spectinomycin, 50 μg/mL
  Growth temperature: 37°C
  Growth strain: DH10B
  Copy number: High Copy
Gene/Insert
  Gene/Insert name: PAK1 (alt name: NM_002576.4)
  Species: H. sapiens (human)
  Insert size (bp): 1638
  Entrez Gene: PAK1 (a.k.a. IDDMSSD, PAKalpha, alpha-PAK, p65-PAK)
  Cloning method: Gateway Cloning
  Sequencing primers: 5′ M13F 23-mer (5'-CCCAGTCACGACGTTGTAAAACG); 3′ attLR 23-mer (5'-TAACATCAGAGATTTTGAGACAC)
Terms and licenses: Academic/Nonprofit Terms; Industry Terms: Not Available to Industry
How to cite: R777-E147 Hs.PAK1 was a gift from Dominic Esposito (Addgene plasmid # 70431 ; http://n2t.net/addgene:70431 ; RRID:Addgene_70431)
