[The description below was written by a language model from this plasmid's Addgene catalogue record and pLannotate feature annotations shown in this document.]
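Description:
R777-E147 Hs.PAK1 is a Gateway entry clone built on the pDonor-255 backbone that carries the human PAK1 open reading frame (reference transcript NM_002576.4). It is a bacterial shuttle and storage plasmid rather than an expression vector: the feature table shows no promoter positioned to drive the insert, and the ORF is meant to be moved into a destination vector that supplies the regulatory elements. The full sequence is 4,331 nt, consistent with a 2,693 bp backbone plus a 1,638 bp insert. The plasmid replicates in E. coli from a high-copy ColE1/pUC-type origin and is selected with spectinomycin through the aadA (SmR) aminoglycoside adenylyltransferase gene. A fragment of the class 1 integron Pc promoter and a short gentamicin acetyltransferase remnant lie just upstream of that gene. Small lacZα and lacI fragments are backbone remnants, and rrnB T1 and T2 terminators help insulate the cloning region from read-through transcription.

The PAK1 coding sequence is flanked by two attL recombination sites, which the automated annotation labels as attL3 upstream and a partial attL2 downstream. These sites allow LR Clonase-mediated transfer of the ORF into compatible attR-containing destination vectors. The upstream label is software-assigned and the record does not otherwise state the site's identity. PAK1 encodes a serine/threonine kinase that acts as an effector of the Rho-family GTPases CDC42 and RAC1, with roles in cytoskeletal dynamics, adhesion, migration, proliferation and apoptosis. Because the ORF retains its stop codon, the clone suits native, untagged expression or N-terminal fusions, but not C-terminal tagging.
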