Features (pLannotate 1.2.2; 11 found; start..end, strand, type, name):
     18..54      -  CDS            lacZα (fragment): LacZα fragment of β-galactosidase; lacZ fragment
     85..180     +  protein_bind   attL3: mutant version of attL; recombination site for the Gateway® LR reaction LR Clonase™
    186..1820    +  CDS            PAK1: PAK1_HUMAN - Experimental evidence at protein level: Swiss-Prot protein existence level 1. Protein kinase involved in intracellular signaling pathways downstream of integrins and receptor-type kinases that plays an important role in cytoskeleton dynamics, in cell adhesion, migration, proliferation, apoptosis, mitosis, and in vesicle-mediated transport processes (PubMed:11896197, PubMed:30290153). Can directly phosphorylate BAD and protects cells against apoptosis. Activated by interaction with CDC42 and RAC1. Functions as GTPase effector that links the Rho-related GTPases CDC42 and RAC1 to the
   1828..1921    -  protein_bind   attL2 (fragment): mutant version of attL; recombination site for the Gateway® LR reaction LR Clonase™
   2036..2059    +  promoter       Pc promoter (fragment): intI1 (promoter lies within the coding sequence); class 1 integron promoter
   2235..2291    +  CDS            GmR (fragment): gentamycin acetyltransferase; aacC1; confers resistance to gentamycin
   2298..3089    +  CDS            SmR: aminoglycoside adenylyltransferase (Murphy, 1985); aadA; confers resistance to spectinomycin and streptomycin
   3182..3770    +  rep_origin     ori: high-copy-number ColE1/pMB1/pBR322/pUC origin of replication
   3953..4045    +  CDS            lacI (fragment): lac repressor; lacI; The lac repressor binds to the lac operator to inhibit transcription in E. coli. This inhibition can be relieved by adding lactose or isopropyl-β-D-thiogalactopyranoside (IPTG).
   4100..4127    -  terminator     rrnB T2 terminator: transcription terminator T2 from the E. coli rrnB gene
   4259..4302    +  terminator     rrnB T1 terminator: Escherichia coli rrnB; transcription terminator T1 from the E. coli rrnB gene
>Addgene plasmid #70431 | R777-E147 Hs.PAK1 | depositor full sequence | sequence record 125880 | Full Sequence
TTAACGCTAGCATGGATGTTTTCCCAGTCACGACGTTGTAAAACGACGGCCAGTCTTAAAATTCGAGCTC
GGTCCGAGGATCCGAAATAATGATTTTATTTTGACTGATAGTGACCTGTTCGTTGCAACAAATTGATAAG
CAATGCTTTTTTATAATGCCAACTTTGTACAAAAAAGTTGGCACCATGTCAAATAACGGCCTAGACATTC
AAGACAAACCCCCAGCCCCTCCGATGAGAAATACCAGCACTATGATTGGAGCCGGCAGCAAAGATGCTGG
AACCCTAAACCATGGTTCTAAACCTCTGCCTCCAAACCCAGAGGAGAAGAAAAAGAAGGACCGATTTTAC
CGATCCATTTTACCTGGAGATAAAACAAATAAAAAGAAAGAGAAAGAGCGGCCAGAGATTTCTCTCCCTT
CAGATTTTGAACACACAATTCATGTCGGTTTTGATGCTGTCACAGGGGAGTTTACGGGAATGCCAGAGCA
GTGGGCCCGCTTGCTTCAGACATCAAATATCACTAAGTCGGAGCAGAAGAAAAACCCGCAGGCTGTTCTG
GATGTGTTGGAGTTTTACAACTCGAAGAAGACATCCAACAGCCAGAAATACATGAGCTTTACAGATAAGT
CAGCTGAGGATTACAATTCTTCTAATGCCTTGAATGTGAAGGCTGTGTCTGAGACTCCTGCAGTGCCACC
AGTTTCAGAAGATGAGGATGATGATGATGATGATGCTACCCCACCACCAGTGATTGCTCCACGCCCAGAG
CACACAAAATCTGTATACACACGGTCTGTGATTGAACCACTTCCTGTCACTCCAACTCGGGACGTGGCTA
CATCTCCCATTTCACCTACTGAAAATAACACCACTCCACCAGATGCTTTGACCCGGAATACTGAGAAGCA
GAAGAAGAAGCCTAAAATGTCTGATGAGGAGATCTTGGAGAAATTACGAAGCATAGTGAGTGTGGGCGAT
CCTAAGAAGAAATATACACGGTTTGAGAAGATTGGACAAGGTGCTTCAGGCACCGTGTACACAGCAATGG
ATGTGGCCACAGGACAGGAGGTGGCCATTAAGCAGATGAATCTTCAGCAGCAGCCCAAGAAAGAGCTGAT
TATTAATGAGATCCTGGTCATGAGGGAAAACAAGAACCCAAACATTGTGAATTACTTGGACAGTTACCTC
GTGGGAGATGAGCTGTGGGTTGTTATGGAATACTTGGCTGGAGGCTCCTTGACAGATGTGGTGACAGAAA
CTTGCATGGATGAAGGCCAAATTGCAGCTGTGTGCCGTGAGTGTCTGCAGGCTCTGGAGTTCTTGCATTC
GAACCAGGTCATTCACAGAGACATCAAGAGTGACAATATTCTGTTGGGAATGGATGGCTCTGTCAAGCTA
ACTGACTTTGGATTCTGTGCACAGATAACCCCAGAGCAGAGCAAACGGAGCACCATGGTAGGAACCCCAT
ACTGGATGGCACCAGAGGTTGTGACACGAAAGGCCTATGGGCCCAAGGTTGACATCTGGTCCCTGGGCAT
CATGGCCATCGAAATGATTGAAGGGGAGCCTCCATACCTCAATGAAAACCCTCTGAGAGCCTTGTACCTC
ATTGCCACCAATGGGACCCCAGAACTTCAGAACCCAGAGAAGCTGTCAGCTATCTTCCGGGACTTTCTGA
ACCGCTGTCTCGAGATGGATGTGGAGAAGAGAGGTTCAGCTAAAGAGCTGCTACAGCATCAATTCCTGAA
GATTGCCAAGCCCCTCTCCAGCCTCACTCCACTGATTGCTGCAGCTAAGGAGGCAACAAAGAACAATCAC
TAATCAACTTTCTTGTACAAAGTTGGCATTATAGGAAAGCATTGCTTATCAATTTGTTGCAACGAACAGG
TCACTATCAGTCAAAATAAAATCATTATTTGCATGCAAGCTTAGATCCTCTAGACCAGCCAGGACAGAAA
TGCCTCGACTTCGCTGCTACCCAAGGTTGCCGGGTGACGCACACCGTGGAAACGGATGAAGGCACGAACC
CAGTGGACATAAGCCTGTTCGGTTCGTAAGCTGTAATGCAAGTAGCGTATGCGCTCACGCAACTGGTCCA
GAACCTTGACCGAACGCAGCGGTGGTAACGGCGCAGTGGCGGTTTTCATGGCTTGTTATGACTGTTTTTT
TGGGGTACAGTCTATGCCTCGGGCATCCAAGCAGCAAGCGCGTTACGCCGTGGGTCGATGTTTGATGTTA
TGGAGCAGCAACGATGTTACGCAGCAGGGCAGTCGCCCTAAAACAAAGTTAAACATTATGAGGGAAGCGG
TGATCGCCGAAGTATCGACTCAACTATCAGAGGTAGTTGGCGTCATCGAGCGCCATCTCGAACCGACGTT
GCTGGCCGTACATTTGTACGGCTCCGCAGTGGATGGCGGCCTGAAGCCACACAGTGATATTGATTTGCTG
GTTACGGTGACCGTAAGGCTTGATGAAACAACGCGGCGAGCTTTGATCAACGACCTTTTGGAAACTTCGG
CTTCCCCTGGAGAGAGCGAGATTCTCCGCGCTGTAGAAGTCACCATTGTTGTGCACGACGACATCATTCC
GTGGCGTTATCCAGCTAAGCGCGAACTGCAATTTGGAGAATGGCAGCGCAATGACATTCTTGCAGGTATC
TTCGAGCCAGCCACGATCGACATTGATCTGGCTATCTTGCTGACAAAAGCAAGAGAACATAGCGTTGCCT
TGGTAGGTCCAGCGGCGGAGGAACTCTTTGATCCGGTTCCTGAACAGGATCTATTTGAGGCGCTAAATGA
AACCTTAACGCTATGGAACTCGCCGCCCGACTGGGCTGGCGATGAGCGAAATGTAGTGCTTACGTTGTCC
CGCATTTGGTACAGCGCAGTAACCGGCAAAATCGCGCCGAAGGATGTCGCTGCCGACTGGGCAATGGAGC
GCCTGCCGGCCCAGTATCAGCCCGTCATACTTGAAGCTAGACAGGCTTATCTTGGACAAGAAGAAGATCG
CTTGGCCTCGCGCGCAGATCAGTTGGAAGAATTTGTCCACTACGTGAAAGGCGAGATCACCAAGGTAGTC
GGCAAATAACCCTCGAGCCACCCATGACCAAAATCCCTTAACGTGAGTTACGCGTCGTTCCACTGAGCGT
CAGACCCCGTAGAAAAGATCAAAGGATCTTCTTGAGATCCTTTTTTTCTGCGCGTAATCTGCTGCTTGCA
AACAAAAAAACCACCGCTACCAGCGGTGGTTTGTTTGCCGGATCAAGAGCTACCAACTCTTTTTCCGAAG
GTAACTGGCTTCAGCAGAGCGCAGATACCAAATACTGTCCTTCTAGTGTAGCCGTAGTTAGGCCACCACT
TCAAGAACTCTGTAGCACCGCCTACATACCTCGCTCTGCTAATCCTGTTACCAGTGGCTGCTGCCAGTGG
CGATAAGTCGTGTCTTACCGGGTTGGACTCAAGACGATAGTTACCGGATAAGGCGCAGCGGTCGGGCTGA
ACGGGGGGTTCGTGCACACAGCCCAGCTTGGAGCGAACGACCTACACCGAACTGAGATACCTACAGCGTG
AGCATTGAGAAAGCGCCACGCTTCCCGAAGGGAGAAAGGCGGACAGGTATCCGGTAAGCGGCAGGGTCGG
AACAGGAGAGCGCACGAGGGAGCTTCCAGGGGGAAACGCCTGGTATCTTTATAGTCCTGTCGGGTTTCGC
CACCTCTGACTTGAGCGTCGATTTTTGTGATGCTCGTCAGGGGGGCGGAGCCTATGGAAAAACGCCAGCA
ACGCGGCCTTTTTACGGTTCCTGGCCTTTTGCTGGCCTTTTGCTCACATGTTCTTTCCTGCGTTATCCCC
TGATTCTGTGGATAACCGTATTACCGCCTTTGAGTGAGCTGATACCGCTCGCCGCAGCCGAACGACCGAG
CGCAGCGAGTCAGTGAGCGAGGAAGCGGAAGAGCGCCCAATACGCAAACCGCCTCTCCCCGCGCGTTGGC
CGATTCATTAATGCAGCTGGCACGACAGGTTTCCCGACTGGAAAGCGGGCAGTGAGCGCAACGCAATTAA
TACGCGTACCGCTAGCCAGGAAGAGTTTGTAGAAACGCAAAAAGGCCATCCGTCAGGATGGCCTTCTGCT
TAGTTTGATGCCTGGCAGTTTATGGCGGGCGTCCTGCCCGCCACCCTCCGGGCCGTTGCTTCACAACGTT
CAAATCCGCTCCCGGCGGATTTGTCCTACTCAGGAGAGCGTTCACCGACAAACAACAGATAAAACGAAAG
GCCCAGTCTTCCGACTGAGCCTTTCGTTTTATTTGATGCCTGGCAGTTCCCTACTCTCGCG
