>Addgene plasmid #70431 | R777-E147 Hs.PAK1 | addgene partial sequence | sequence record 132278 | pCR8_R1 5'-cgaaccgaacaggcttatgt-3'
GGTGTGCGTCACCCGGCAACCTTGGGTAGCAGCGAAGTCGAGGCATTTCTGTCCTGGCTGGTCTAGAGGA
TCTAAGCTTGCATGCAAATAATGATTTTATTTTGACTGATAGTGACCTGTTCGTTGCAACAAATTGATAA
GCAATGCTTTCCTATAATGCCAACTTTGTACAAGAAAGTTGATTAGTGATTGTTCTTTGTTGCCTCCTTA
GCTGCAGCAATCAGTGGAGTGAGGCTGGAGAGGGGCTTGGCAATCTTCAGGAATTGATGCTGTAGCAGCT
CTTTAGCTGAACCTCTCTTCTCCACATCCATCTCGAGACAGCGGTTCAGAAAGTCCCGGAAGATAGCTGA
CAGCTTCTCTGGGTTCTGAAGTTCTGGGGTCCCATTGGTGGCAATGAGGTACAAGGCTCTCAGAGGGTTT
TCATTGAGGTATGGAGGCTCCCCTTCAATCATTTCGATGGCCATGATGCCCAGGGACCAGATGTCAACCT
TGGGCCCATAGGCCTTTCGTGTCACAACCTCTGGTGCCATCCAGTATGGGGTTCCTACCATGGTGCTCCG
TTTGCTCTGCTCTGGGGTTATCTGTGCACAGAATCCAAAGTCAGTTAGCTTGACAGAGCCATCCATTCCC
AACAGAATATTGTCACTCTTGATGTCTCTGTGAATGACCTGGTTCGAATGCAAGAACTCCAGAGCCTGCA
GACACTCACGGCACACAGCTGCAATTTGGCCTTCATCCATGCAAGTTTCTGTCACCACATCTGTCAAGGA
GCCTCCAGCCAAGTATTCCATAACAACCCACAGCTCATCTCCCACGAGGTAACTGTCCAAGTAATTCACA
ATGTTTGGGTTCTTGTTTTCCCTCATGACCAGGATCTCATTAATAATCAGCTCTTTCTTGGGCTGCTGCT
GAAGATTCATCTGCTTAATGGCCACCTCCTGTCCTGTGGCCACATCCATTGCTGTGTACACGGTGCCTGA
AGCACCTTGTCCAATCTTCTCAAACCGTGTATATTTCTTCTTAGGATCGCCCACACTCACTATGCTTCGT
AATTTCTCCAAGATCTCCTCATCAGACATTTTAGGCTTCTTCTTCTGCTTCTCAGTATTCCGGGTCAAAG
CATCTGGTG
